>Addgene plasmid #160575 | pUPD2 AtU6-26:LbCas12a_DR (GB1443) | addgene full sequence | sequence record 322087 | Addgene NGS Result
ACACTATCCCATATCACCAGCTCACCGTCTTTCATTGCCATACGAAATTCCGGATGAGCATTCATCAGGC
GGGCAAGAATGTGAATAAAGGCCGGATAAAACTTGTGCTTATTTTTCTTTACGGTCTTTAAAAAGGCCGT
AATATCCAGCTGAACGGTCTGGTTATAGGTACATTGAGCAACTGACTGAAATGCCTCAAAATGTTCTTTA
CGATGCCATTGGGATATATCAACGGTGGTATATCCAGTGATTTTTTTCTCCATTTTAGCTTCCTTAGCTC
CTGAAAATCTCGATAACTCAAAAAATACGCCCGGTAGTGATCTTATTTCATTATGGTGAAAGTTGGAACC
TCTTACGTGCCCGATCAACTCGAGTGCCACCTGACGTCTAAGAAACCATTATTATCATGACATTAACCTA
TAAAAATAGGCGTATCACGAGGCAGAATTTCAGATAAAAAAAATCCTTAGCTTTCGCTAAGGATGATTTC
TGGAATTCGCGGCCGCTTCTAGAGCGATGAGTGGTCTCGGGAGCATCTTCATTCTTAAGATATGAAGATA
ATCTTCAAAAGGCCCCTGGGAATCTGAAAGAAGAGAAGCAGGCCCATTTATATGGGAAAGAACAATAGTA
TTTCTTATATAGGCCCATTTAAGTTGAAAACAATCTTCAAAAGTCCCACATCGCTTAGATAAGAAAACGA
AGCTGAGTTTATATACAGCTAGAGTCGAAGTAGTGGTAATTTCTACTAAGTGTAGATTGAGACCACTCAT
CGCGACTAGTAGCGGCCGCTGCAGTCCGGCAAAAAAGGGCAAGGTGTCACCACCCTGCCCTTTTTCTTTA
AAACCGAAAAGATTACTTCGCGTTATGCAGGCTTCCTCGCTCACTGACTCGCTGCGCTCGGTCGTTCGGC
TGCGGCGAGCGGTATCAGCTCACTCAAAGGCGGTAATACGGTTATCCACAGAATCAGGGGATAACGCAGG
AAAGAACATGTGAGCAAAAGGCCAGCAAAAGGCCAGGAACCGTAAAAAGGCCGCGTTGCTGGCGTTTTTC
CACAGGCTCCGCCCCCCTGACGAGCATCACAAAAATCGACGCTCAAGTCAGAGGTGGCGAAACCCGACAG
GACTATAAAGATACCAGGCGTTTCCCCCTGGAAGCTCCCTCGTGCGCTCTCCTGTTCCGACCCTGCCGCT
TACCGGATACCTGTCCGCCTTTCTCCCTTCGGGAAGCGTGGCGCTTTCTCATAGCTCACGCTGTAGGTAT
CTCAGTTCGGTGTAGGTCGTTCGCTCCAAGCTGGGCTGTGTGCACGAACCCCCCGTTCAGCCCGACCGCT
GCGCCTTATCCGGTAACTATCGTCTTGAGTCCAACCCGGTAAGACACGACTTATCGCCACTGGCAGCAGC
CACTGGTAACAGGATTAGCAGAGCGAGGTATGTAGGCGGTGCTACAGAGTTCTTGAAGTGGTGGCCTAAC
TACGGCTACACTAGAAGAACAGTATTTGGTATCTGCGCTCTGCTGAAGCCAGTTACCTTCGGAAAAAGAG
TTGGTAGCTCTTGATCCGGCAAACAAACCACCGCTGGTAGCGGTGGTTTTTTTGTTTGCAAGCAGCAGAT
TACGCGCAGAAAAAAAGGATCTCAAGAAGATCCTTTGATCTTTTCTACGGGGTCTGACGCTCAGTGGAAC
GAAAACTCACGTTAAGGGATTTTGGTCATGAGATTATCAAAAAGGATCTTCACCTAGATCCTTTTAAATT
AAAAATGAAGTTTTAAATCAATCTAAAGTATATATGAGTAAACTTGGTCTGACAGCTCGAGGCTTGGATT
CTCACCAATAAAAAACGCCCGGCGGCAACCGAGCGTTCTGAACAAATCCAGATGGAGTTCTGAGGTCATT
ACTGGATCTATCAACAGGAGTCCAAGCGAGCTCGATATCAAATTACGCCCCGCCCTGCCACTCGTCGCAG
TACTGTTGTAATTCATTAAGCATTCTGCCGACATGGAAGCCATCACAAACGGCATGATGAACCTGAATCG
CCAGCGGCATCAGCACCTTGTCGCCTTGCGTATAATATTTGCCCATGGTGAAAACGGGGGCGAAGAAGTT
GTCCATATTGGCCACGTTTAAATCAAAACTGGTGAAACTCACCCAGGGATTGGCTGATACGAAAAACATA
TTCTCAATAAACCCTTTAGGGAAATAGGCCAGGTTTTCACCGTAACACGCCACATCTTGCGAATATATGT
GTAGAAACTGCCGGAAATCGTCGTGGTATTCACTCCAGAGTGATGAAAACGTTTCAGTTTGCTCATGGAA
AACGGTGTAACAAGGGTGA
Features (pLannotate 1.2.2; 9 found; start..end, strand, type, name):
    264..361     -  promoter       cat promoter: promoter of the E. coli cat gene encoding chloramphenicol acetyltransferase
    447..490     -  terminator     bacterial terminator: putative bacterial transcription terminator
    493..514     +  misc_feature   BioBrick prefix: BioBrick prefix for parts that do not start with "ATG"
    667..683     +  promoter       AtU6 promoter (fragment): consensus promoter from the three Arabidopsis U6 snRNA genes (Waibel and Filipowicz, 1990; Nekrasov et al., 2013)
    775..794     +  misc_feature   BioBrick suffix: universal suffix for all parts
    795..852     +  terminator     his operon terminator: This putative transcriptin terminator from the E. coli his operon has a 2-bp deletion introduced during synthesis. Its efficiency has not been determined.
   1047..1635    -  rep_origin     ori: high-copy-number ColE1/pMB1/pBR322/pUC origin of replication
   1818..1912    -  terminator     lambda t0 terminator: transcription terminator from phage lambda
   1936..263     -  CDS            cat (across the origin): CAT_ECOLX - Experimental evidence at protein level: Swiss-Prot protein existence level 1. This enzyme is an effector of chloramphenicol resistance in bacteria. From Escherichia coli. This protein is used as a marker in many commonly used cloning vectors, such as pACYC184.
