[The description below was written by a language model from this plasmid's Addgene catalogue record and pLannotate feature annotations shown in this document.]
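Description:
pUPD2 AtU6-26:LbCas12a_DR (GB1443) is a small (about 2.3 kb) GoldenBraid part-domestication plasmid that stores a reusable DNA part for plant CRISPR work, not a complete expression vector. The pUPD2 backbone is derived from the BioBrick assembly plasmid pSB1C3. It replicates in E. coli from a high-copy ColE1/pUC-type origin and is selected with chloramphenicol through the cat gene, which is driven by its own promoter and followed by the lambda t0 terminator. The cloning region retains the BioBrick prefix and suffix and is flanked by bacterial terminators, including a his operon terminator, which insulate the insert from backbone transcription.

The 224 bp synthetic insert joins the Arabidopsis thaliana U6-26 promoter, an RNA polymerase III promoter commonly used to drive small RNAs in plants, to the direct repeat (DR) sequence of LbCas12a. The automated annotation recognises only a short AtU6 consensus fragment within this region and does not label the direct repeat itself. In Cas12a systems the direct repeat sits upstream of the spacer and forms the scaffold bound by the nuclease, so this promoter-plus-repeat unit needs a target-specific spacer added downstream to complete a crRNA cassette. Internal BsaI and BsmBI sites were removed from the part. It was cloned through BsmBI sites that were destroyed in the process, and it can be released with BsaI for GoldenBraid assembly. The part is intended for assembling guide RNA expression cassettes for LbCas12a-mediated gene editing in plants. The plasmid carries no nuclease, spacer or plant selection marker.
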