Addgene plasmid #160575: pUPD2 AtU6-26:LbCas12a_DR (GB1443)
Purpose: LbCas12a direct repeat sequence fused to the A. thaliana U6-26 promoter used for the assembly of gRNA expression cassettes.
Depositing lab: Diego Orzaez. Publication: Assessment of Cas12a-mediated gene editing efficiency in plants. Bernabe-Orts JM, Casas-Rodrigo I, Minguet EG, Landolfi V, Garcia-Carpintero V, Gianoglio S, Vazquez-Vilar M, Granell A, Orzaez D. Plant Biotechnol J. 2019 Apr 5. doi: 10.1111/pbi.13113. PubMed 30950179.
Backbone
  Vector backbone: pUPD2
  Backbone manufacturer: self-made; derived from the BioBrick assembly plasmid pSB1C3
  Vector type: CRISPR, Synthetic Biology
Growth in bacteria
  Bacterial resistance: Chloramphenicol, 25 μg/mL
  Growth temperature: 37°C
  Growth strain: DH5alpha
  Copy number: High Copy
Gene/Insert
  Gene/Insert name: AtU6-26:LbCas12a_DR
  Species: Synthetic
  Insert size (bp): 224
  Mutation: BsaI and BsmBI sites removed
  Promoter: U6-26
  Cloning method: Restriction Enzyme; 5′ cloning site BsmBI (destroyed during cloning); 3′ cloning site BsmBI (destroyed during cloning)
  Sequencing primers: 5′ gctttcgctaaggatgatttctgg; 3′ cagggtggtgacaccttgcc
Terms and licenses: Academic/Nonprofit Terms; Industry Terms: Not Available to Industry
Depositor comments: Compatible with GoldenBraid; insert can be released with BsaI
How to cite: pUPD2 AtU6-26:LbCas12a_DR (GB1443) was a gift from Diego Orzaez (Addgene plasmid # 160575 ; http://n2t.net/addgene:160575 ; RRID:Addgene_160575)
